>Addgene plasmid #114736 | IOS1 A1_pECIA14 | addgene full sequence | sequence record 270064 | Addgene NGS Result
CCTTTCGTCTCGCGCGTTTCGGTGATGACGGTGAAAACCTCTGACACATGCAGCTCCCGGAGACGGTCAC
AGCTTGTCTGTAAGCGGATGCCGGGAGCAGACAAGCCCGTCAGGGCGCGTCAGCGGGTGTTGGCGGGTGT
CGGGGCTGGCTTAACTATGCGGCATCAGAGCAGATTGTACTGAGAGTGCACCATATGCGGTGTGAAATAC
CGCACAGATGCGTAAGGAGAAAATACCGCATCAGGCGCCATTCGCCATTCAGGCTGCGCAACTGTTGGGA
AGGGCGATCGGTGCGGGCCTCTTCGCTATTACGCCAGCTGGCGAAAGGGGGATGTGCTGCAAGGCGATTA
AGTTGGGTAACGCCAGGGTTTTCCCAGTCACGACGTTGTAAAACGACGGCCAGTGAATTAATTCGTTGCA
GGACAGGATGTGGTGCCCGATGTGACTAGCTCTTTGCTGCAGGCCGTCCTATCCTCTGGTTCCGATAAGA
GACCCAGAACTCCGGCCCCCCACCGCCCACCGCCACCCCCATACATATGTGGTACGCAAGTAAGAGTGCC
TGCGCATGCCCCATGTGCCCCACCAAGAGCTTTGCATCCCATACAAGTCCCCAAAGTGGAGAACCGAACC
AATTCTTCGCGGGCAGAACAAAAGCTTCTGCACACGTCTCCACTCGAATTTGGAGCCGGCCGGCGTGTGC
AAAAGAGGTGAATCGAACGAAAGACCCGTGTGTAAAGCCGCGTTTCCAAAATGTATAAAACCGAGAGCAT
CTGGCCAATGTGCATCAGTTGTGGTCAGCAGCAAAATCAAGTGAATCATCTCAGTGCAACTAAAGGGGGG
ATCCGATCTCAATATGAAGTTATGCATATTACTGGCCGTCGTGGCCTTTGTTGGCCTCTCGCTCGGGTCG
GGATTCATCAGTTTGGATTGCGGTTCGCCTAGAGAAACTAGCTTTCGTGAGAAAACAACAAACATTACTT
ACATTTCCGATGCGAATTTCATCAATACCGGTGTTGGTGGAAGCATCAAACAAGGATACCGGACTCAGTT
TCAGCAACAAACATGGAACCTACGGAGTTTTCCACAAGGCATAAGAAACTGCTATACCTTAAACCTAACC
ATAGGCGACGAATATCTAATCAGAGCCAATTTCCTTCACGGCGGTTATGACGACAAACCCTCAACGCAAT
TCGAGCTCTACCTCGGACCTAATCTTTGGTCTACAGTTACAACCACGAACGAGACCGAAGCATCAATCTT
TGAGATGATTCATATCTTGACCACTGATCGTTTACAAATCTGTCTGGTCAAGACAGGAAACGCAACGCCT
TTTATCTCCGCTTTAGAGCTTCGTAAACTCATGAACACAACTTACTTGACTCGACAAGGTTCCTTGCAGA
CCTTCATCAGAGCAGACGTTGGCGCGACTGTTAACCAAGGCTACAGGTACGGAATCGATGTGTTTGATCG
TGTCTGGACTCCGTATAATTTCGGAAACTGGTCACAGATTAGTACCAATCAGTCAGTGAATATAAACAAT
GACTATCAACCACCAGAGATTGCTATGGTCACAGCCTCTGTTCCAACAGACCCGGACGCAGCTATGAACA
TTTCGCTAGTCGGGGTGGAACGTACTGTGCAGTTCTACGTTTTTATGCATTTTGCAGAGATTCAAGAGCT
CAAATCCAATGATACAAGAGAGTTCAACATCATGTACAATAACAAGCATATCTATGGACCTTTTAGACCA
CTTAATTTCACCACGTCTTCCGTATTTACACCTACCGAAGTTGTCGCCGATGCAAATGGGCAGTACATAT
TTTCGCTTCAAAGAACAGGAAATTCGACTTTACCTCCTCTGCTCAACGCTATGGAGATTTATTCGGTTAA
CTTGTTGCCGCAACAGGAAACTGATAGAAAAGAAGTTGATGCAATGATGAACATCAAGTCGGCTTACGGC
GTGAACAAGATTGACTGGGAAGGAGATCCTTGCGTGCCGCTGGATTACAAGTGGTCTGGTGTTAATTGCA
CTTATGTTGACAATGAGACCCCAAAGATCATTTCTTTGGATCTGTCTACAAGTGGCTTGACCGGAGAGAT
CTTAGAATTTATATCAGACCTTACCAGTTTAGAAGTTCTTGACTTGTCTAACAATTCTTTAACTGGTTCA
GTCCCAGAGTTTCTAGCTAATATGGAAACCTTAAAACTCATAAATCTATCTGGAAATGAGCTAAATGGCT
CTATCCCTGCAACTCTCCTTGATAAAGAACGACGAGGATCTATTACGTTAAGTATCGAAGGAAATACCGG
GCTTTGTTCATCTACATCATGCGCTACCACGAAAAAGAAGCTGGAGGTGCTGTTCCAGGGACCAAGCGGC
AATCCCGGCGGCGATCTGGCCCCCCAGATGCTGCGCGAGCTGCAGGAGACCAATGCCGCCCTGCAGGACG
TGCGCGAGCTGCTGCGCCACCGCGTGAAGGAGATCACCTTCCTGAAGAACACCGTGATGGAGTGCGACGC
CTGCGGCATGCAGCCCTCTAGAGGCTCCGGCTCCATCATCCCAGTTGAGGAGGAGAACCCGGACTTCTGG
AACCGCGAGGCAGCCGAGGCCCTGGGTGCCGCCAAGAAGCTGCAGCCTGCACAGACAGCCGCCAAGAACC
TCATCATCTTCCTGGGCGATGGGATGGGGGTGTCTACGGTGACAGCTGCCAGGATCCTAAAAGGGCAGAA
GAAGGACAAACTGGGGCCTGAGATACCCCTGGCCATGGACCGCTTCCCATATGTGGCTCTGTCCAAGACA
TACAATGTAGACAAACATGTGCCAGACAGTGGAGCCACAGCCACGGCCTACCTGTGCGGGGTCAAGGGCA
ACTTCCAGACCATTGGCTTGAGTGCAGCCGCCCGCTTTAACCAGTGCAACACGACACGCGGCAACGAGGT
CATCTCCGTGATGAATCGGGCCAAGAAAGCAGGGAAGTCAGTGGGAGTGGTAACCACCACACGAGTGCAG
CACGCCTCGCCAGCCGGCACCTACGCCCACACGGTGAACCGCAACTGGTACTCGGACGCCGACGTGCCTG
CCTCGGCCCGCCAGGAGGGGTGCCAGGACATCGCTACGCAGCTCATCTCCAACATGGACATTGACGTGAT
CCTAGGTGGAGGCCGAAAGTACATGTTTCGCATGGGAACCCCAGACCCTGAGTACCCAGATGACTACAGC
CAAGGTGGGACCAGGCTGGACGGGAAGAATCTGGTGCAGGAATGGCTGGCGAAGCGCCAGGGTGCCCGGT
ATGTGTGGAACCGCACTGAGCTCATGCAGGCTTCCCTGGACCCGTCTGTGACCCATCTCATGGGTCTCTT
TGAGCCTGGAGACATGAAATACGAGATCCACCGAGACTCCACACTGGACCCCTCCCTGATGGAGATGACA
GAGGCTGCCCTGCGCCTGCTGAGCAGGAACCCCCGCGGCTTCTTCCTCTTCGTGGAGGGTGGTCGCATCG
ACCATGGTCATCATGAAAGCAGGGCTTACCGGGCACTGACTGAGACGATCATGTTCGACGACGCCATTGA
GAGGGCGGGCCAGCTCACCAGCGAGGAGGACACGCTGAGCCTCGTCACTGCCGACCACTCCCACGTCTTC
TCCTTCGGAGGCTACCCCCTGCGAGGGAGCTCCATCTTCGGGCTGGCCCCTGGCAAGGCCCGGGACAGGA
AGGCCTACACGGTCCTCCTATACGGAAACGGTCCAGGCTATGTGCTCAAGGACGGCGCCCGGCCGGATGT
TACCGAGAGCGAGAGCGGGAGCCCCGAGTATCGGCAGCAGTCAGCAGTGCCCCTGGACGAAGAGACCCAC
GCAGGCGAGGACGTGGCGGTGTTCGCGCGCGGCCCGCAGGCGCACCTGGTTCACGGCGTGCAGGAGCAGA
CCTTCATAGCGCACGTCATGGCCTTCGCCGCCTGCCTGGAGCCCTACACCGCCTGCGACCTGGCGCCCCC
CGCCGGCACCACCGACGCCGCGCACCCGGGTTCTAGAGGAAGCACCTCCGGCGATAACGATTACAAGGAT
GATGATGATAAGGCCAGCGGCACCGGTCATCATCACCATCACCATTGAGTTTAAACCCGCTGATCAGCCT
CGACTGTGCCTTCTAAGGCCTGAGCTCGCTGATCAGCCTCGATCGAGGATCCAGACATGATAAGATACAT
TGATGAGTTTGGACAAACCACAACTAGAATGCAGTGAAAAAAATGCTTTATTTGTGAAATTTGTGATGCT
ATTGCTTTATTTGTAACCATTATAAGCTGCAATAAACAAGTTAACAACAACAATTGCATTCATTTTATGT
TTCAGGTTCAGGGGGAGGTGTGGGAGGTTTTTTAAAGCAAGTAAAACCTCTACAAATGTGGTATGGCTGA
TTATGATCAGTCGACCTGCAGGCATGCAAGCTTGGCGTAATCATGGTCATAGCTGTTTCCTGTGTGAAAT
TGTTATCCGCTCACAATTCCACACAACATACGAGCCGGAAGCATAAAGTGTAAAGCCTGGGGTGCCTAAT
GAGTGAGCTAACTCACATTAATTGCGTTGCGCTCACTGCCCGCTTTCCAGTCGGGAAACCTGTCGTGCCA
GCTGCATTAATGAATCGGCCAACGCGCGGGGAGAGGCGGTTTGCGTATTGGGCGCTCTTCCGCTTCCTCG
CTCACTGACTCGCTGCGCTCGGTCGTTCGGCTGCGGCGAGCGGTATCAGCTCACTCAAAGGCGGTAATAC
GGTTATCCACAGAATCAGGGGATAACGCAGGAAAGAACATGTGAGCAAAAGGCCAGCAAAAGGCCAGGAA
CCGTAAAAAGGCCGCGTTGCTGGCGTTTTTCCATAGGCTCCGCCCCCCTGACGAGCATCACAAAAATCGA
CGCTCAAGTCAGAGGTGGCGAAACCCGACAGGACTATAAAGATACCAGGCGTTTCCCCCTGGAAGCTCCC
TCGTGCGCTCTCCTGTTCCGACCCTGCCGCTTACCGGATACCTGTCCGCCTTTCTCCCTTCGGGAAGCGT
GGCGCTTTCTCATAGCTCACGCTGTAGGTATCTCAGTTCGGTGTAGGTCGTTCGCTCCAAGCTGGGCTGT
GTGCACGAACCCCCCGTTCAGCCCGACCGCTGCGCCTTATCCGGTAACTATCGTCTTGAGTCCAACCCGG
TAAGACACGACTTATCGCCACTGGCAGCAGCCACTGGTAACAGGATTAGCAGAGCGAGGTATGTAGGCGG
TGCTACAGAGTTCTTGAAGTGGTGGCCTAACTACGGCTACACTAGAAGAACAGTATTTGGTATCTGCGCT
CTGCTGAAGCCAGTTACCTTCGGAAAAAGAGTTGGTAGCTCTTGATCCGGCAAACAAACCACCGCTGGTA
GCGGTGGTTTTTTTGTTTGCAAGCAGCAGATTACGCGCAGAAAAAAAGGATCTCAAGAAGATCCTTTGAT
CTTTTCTACGGGGTCTGACGCTCAGTGGAACGAAAACTCACGTTAAGGGATTTTGGTCATGAGATTATCA
AAAAGGATCTTCACCTAGATCCTTTTAAATTAAAAATGAAGTTTTAAATCAATCTAAAGTATATATGAGT
AAACTTGGTCTGACAGTTACCAATGCTTAATCAGTGAGGCACCTATCTCAGCGATCTGTCTATTTCGTTC
ATCCATAGTTGCCTGACTCCCCGTCGTGTAGATAACTACGATACGGGAGGGCTTACCATCTGGCCCCAGT
GCTGCAATGATACCGCGAGACCCACGCTCACCGGCTCCAGATTTATCAGCAATAAACCAGCCAGCCGGAA
GGGCCGAGCGCAGAAGTGGTCCTGCAACTTTATCCGCCTCCATCCAGTCTATTAATTGTTGCCGGGAAGC
TAGAGTAAGTAGTTCGCCAGTTAATAGTTTGCGCAACGTTGTTGCCATTGCTACAGGCATCGTGGTGTCA
CGCTCGTCGTTTGGTATGGCTTCATTCAGCTCCGGTTCCCAACGATCAAGGCGAGTTACATGATCCCCCA
TGTTGTGCAAAAAAGCGGTTAGCTCCTTCGGTCCTCCGATCGTTGTCAGAAGTAAGTTGGCCGCAGTGTT
ATCACTCATGGTTATGGCAGCACTGCATAATTCTCTTACTGTCATGCCATCCGTAAGATGCTTTTCTGTG
ACTGGTGAGTACTCAACCAAGTCATTCTGAGAATAGTGTATGCGGCGACCGAGTTGCTCTTGCCCGGCGT
CAATACGGGATAATACCGCGCCACATAGCAGAACTTTAAAAGTGCTCATCATTGGAAAACGTTCTTCGGG
GCGAAAACTCTCAAGGATCTTACCGCTGTTGAGATCCAGTTCGATGTAACCCACTCGTGCACCCAACTGA
TCTTCAGCATCTTTTACTTTCACCAGCGTTTCTGGGTGAGCAAAAACAGGAAGGCAAAATGCCGCAAAAA
AGGGAATAAGGGCGACACGGAAATGTTGAATACTCATACTCTTCCTTTTTCAATATTATTGAAGCATTTA
TCAGGGTTATTGTCTCATGAGCGGATACATATTTGAATGTATTTAGAAAAATAAACAAATAGGGGTTCCG
CGCACATTTCCCCGAAAAGTGCCACCTGACGTCTAAGAAACCATTATTATCATGACATTAACCTATAAAA
ATAGGCGTATCACGAGGC
Features (pLannotate 1.2.2; 19 found; start..end, strand, type, name):
      9..44      +  CDS            rop (fragment): Rop protein, which maintains plasmids at low copy number; rop
    146..245     +  misc_feature   bom (fragment): basis of mobility region from pBR322
    251..408     -  CDS            lacZα (fragment): LacZα fragment of β-galactosidase; lacZ fragment
    410..836     +  promoter       MT promoter: Drosophila metallothionein promoter
    854..907     +  sig_peptide    BiP signal sequence: Drosophila BiP signal sequence
    860..2338    +  CDS            IOS1 (fragment): IOS1_ARATH - Experimental evidence at protein level: Swiss-Prot protein existence level 1. Regulates negatively the abscisic acid (ABA) signaling pathway (PubMed:25274985). Required for full susceptibility to filamentous (hemi)biotrophic oomycetes (e.g. H.arabidopsidis and P.parasitica) and fungal (e.g. E.cruciferarum) pathogens, probably by triggering the repression of ABA-sensitive COLD REGULATED and RESISTANCE TO DESICCATION genes during infection, but independently of immune responses (PubMed:21711359, PubMed:25274985). Involved in BAK1- dependent and BAK1-independent microbe-associated mo
   2387..2566    +  CDS            Comp (fragment): COMP_RAT - Experimental evidence at protein level: Swiss-Prot protein existence level 1. May play a role in the structural integrity of cartilage via its interaction with other extracellular matrix proteins such as the collagens and fibronectin. Can mediate the interaction of chondrocytes with the cartilage extracellular matrix through interaction with cell surface integrin receptors. Could play a role in the pathogenesis of osteoarthritis. Potent suppressor of apoptosis in both primary chondrocytes and transformed cells. Suppresses apoptosis by blocking the activation of caspase-3 and by indu
   2554..4006    +  CDS            SEAP (fragment): secreted alkaline phosphatase from human placenta The natural enzyme has a C-terminal transmembrane sequence that is replaced by a GPI anchor.
   4043..4072    +  CDS            2xFLAG (fragment): two tandem FLAG® epitope tags
   4178..4312    -  polyA_signal   SV40 poly(A) signal: SV40 polyadenylation signal
   4335..4419    -  CDS            large T antigen (fragment): large T antigen from SV40 (simian virus 40)
   4419..4443    +  misc_feature   MCS (fragment): pUC18/19 multiple cloning site
   4480..4496    -  protein_bind   lac operator: The lac repressor binds to the lac operator to inhibit transcription in E. coli. This inhibition can be relieved by adding lactose or isopropyl-β-D-thiogalactopyranoside (IPTG). lac repressor encoded by lacI
   4504..4534    -  promoter       lac promoter: promoter for the E. coli lac operon
   4549..4570    -  protein_bind   CAP binding site: CAP binding activates transcription in the presence of cAMP. E. coli catabolite activator protein
   4583..4675    -  CDS            lacI (fragment): lac repressor; lacI; The lac repressor binds to the lac operator to inhibit transcription in E. coli. This inhibition can be relieved by adding lactose or isopropyl-β-D-thiogalactopyranoside (IPTG).
   4858..5446    -  rep_origin     ori: high-copy-number ColE1/pMB1/pBR322/pUC origin of replication
   5617..6477    -  CDS            AmpR: β-lactamase; bla; confers resistance to ampicillin, carbenicillin, and related antibiotics
   6478..6582    -  promoter       AmpR promoter: bla
