[The description below was written by a language model from this plasmid's Addgene catalogue record and pLannotate feature annotations shown in this document.]
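Description:
IOS1 A1_pECIA14 is an insect-cell expression plasmid built on the pECIA14 backbone and designed to secrete a tagged plant receptor ectodomain from Drosophila cell cultures. In E. coli it is maintained as a high-copy plasmid through a ColE1/pUC-type origin and selected with ampicillin via the β-lactamase gene. Remnants of pUC/pBR322 sequences (lacZα, lac promoter/operator, and fragments of rop, bom and lacI) are backbone carry-over with no evident role in expression. No selectable marker for insect cells is annotated in the 6,668 nt sequence.

The expression cassette is driven by the Drosophila metallothionein promoter, so transcription is induced with copper sulfate. A Drosophila BiP signal sequence directs the product into the secretory pathway. It is followed by the extracellular domain of the Arabidopsis thaliana leucine-rich repeat receptor kinase IOS1 (AT1G51800), inserted by ligation-independent cloning. The C-terminus of the ectodomain is fused to the pentamerising coiled-coil helix of rat COMP, human placental alkaline phosphatase, a FLAG epitope and a hexahistidine tag. The His tag is stated by the depositor but is not called in the feature table. An SV40 polyadenylation signal lies downstream of the fusion.

Pentamerisation through COMP raises avidity, which generally helps weak ectodomain interactions to be detected, while alkaline phosphatase offers an enzymatic readout of binding. This construct is the "prey" in an extracellular interaction assay and is meant to be paired with the matching bait vector IOS1 A1_pECIA2. It belongs to a collection used to map interactions among the extracellular domains of Arabidopsis LRR receptor kinases.
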