Addgene plasmid #114736: IOS1 A1_pECIA14
Purpose: Prey vector IOS1 A1_pECIA14 should be used with bait vector IOS1 A1_pECIA2.
Depositing lab: Youssef Belkhadir. Depositing organization: Gregor Mendel Institute of Molecular Plant Biology. Publication: An extracellular network of Arabidopsis leucine-rich repeat receptor kinases. Smakowska-Luzan E, Mott GA, Parys K, Stegmann M, Howton TC, Layeghifard M, Neuhold J, Lehner A, Kong J, Grunwald K, Weinberger N, Satbhai SB, Mayer D, Busch W, Madalinski M, Stolt-Bergner P, Provart NJ, Mukhtar MS, Zipfel C, Desveaux D, Guttman DS, Belkhadir Y. Nature. 2018 Jan 18;553(7688):342-346. doi: 10.1038/nature25184. Epub 2018 Jan 10. PubMed 29320478.
Backbone
  Vector backbone: pECIA14
  Backbone manufacturer: Chris Garcia (Addgene plasmid # 47051)
  Vector type: Insect Expression
Growth in bacteria
  Bacterial resistance: Ampicillin, 100 μg/mL
  Growth temperature: 37°C
  Growth strain: DH5alpha
  Copy number: High Copy
Gene/Insert
  Gene/Insert name: AT1G51800
  Species: A. thaliana (mustard weed)
  Promoter: Metallothionein (Copper-Inducible)
  Cloning method: Ligation Independent Cloning
Terms and licenses: Academic/Nonprofit Terms; Industry Terms: Not Available to Industry
Depositor comments: Plasmid for secreted expression in Drosophila cell culture by induction via CuSO4. Insert is an extracellular domain of indicated LRR-RK, C-terminally tagged with Pentameric rat COMP helix, Alkaline Phosphatase (human, placental), Flag, and hexahistidine tags. Insert Protein Sequence: SGFISLDCGSPRETSFREKTTNITYISDANFINTGVGGSIKQGYRTQFQQQTWNLRSFPQGIRNCYTLNLTIGDEYLIRANFLHGGYDDKPSTQFELYLGPNLWSTVTTTNETEASIFEMIHILTTDRLQICLVKTGNATPFISALELRKLMNTTYLTRQGSLQTFIRADVGATVNQGYRYGIDVFDRVWTPYNFGNWSQISTNQSVNINNDYQPPEIAMVTASVPTDPDAAMNISLVGVERTVQFYVFMHFAEIQELKSNDTREFNIMYNNKHIYGPFRPLNFTTSSVFTPTEVVADANGQYIFSLQRTGNSTLPPLLNAMEIYSVNLLPQQETDRKEVDAMMNIKSAYGVNKIDWEGDPCVPLDYKWSGVNCTYVDNETPKIISLDLSTSGLTGEILEFISDLTSLEVLDLSNNSLTGSVPEFLANMETLKLINLSGNELNGSIPATLLDKERRGSITLSIEGNTGLCSSTSCATTKKK
How to cite: IOS1 A1_pECIA14 was a gift from Youssef Belkhadir (Addgene plasmid # 114736 ; http://n2t.net/addgene:114736 ; RRID:Addgene_114736)
